Addgene plasmid #19058: pDsRed Monomer C1-YAP2-S127A mutant
Depositing lab: Marius Sudol. Publication: Mst2 and Lats kinases regulate apoptotic function of Yes kinase-associated protein (YAP). Oka T, Mazack V, Sudol M. J Biol Chem. 2008 Oct 10;283(41):27534-27546. doi: 10.1074/jbc.M804380200. Epub 2008 Jul 17. PubMed 18640976.
Backbone
  Vector backbone: pDsRed Monomer C1
  Backbone manufacturer: Clontech
  Backbone size w/o insert (bp): 4700
  Vector type: Mammalian Expression
  Selectable markers: Neomycin (select with G418)
Growth in bacteria
  Bacterial resistance: Kanamycin, 50 μg/mL
  Growth temperature: 37°C
  Growth strain: DH5alpha
  Copy number: High Copy
Gene/Insert
  Gene/Insert name: Yes-kinase associated protein (alt names: YAP2, YAP65; YAP2 isoform)
  Species: H. sapiens (human)
  Insert size (bp): 1467
  Mutation: Serine 127 changed to Alanine
  GenBank ID: NM_006106
  Entrez Gene: YAP1 (a.k.a. COB1, YAP, YAP-1, YAP2, YAP65, YKI)
  Tag / fusion protein: Red-FPP (N terminal on backbone)
  Cloning method: Restriction Enzyme; 5′ cloning site KpnI (unknown if destroyed); 3′ cloning site BamHI (unknown if destroyed)
  Sequencing primers: 5′ N/A
Terms and licenses: Academic/Nonprofit Terms; Industry Terms: Not Available to Industry
How to cite: pDsRed Monomer C1-YAP2-S127A mutant was a gift from Marius Sudol (Addgene plasmid # 19058 ; http://n2t.net/addgene:19058 ; RRID:Addgene_19058)
