[The description below was written by a language model from this plasmid's Addgene catalogue record.]
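Description:
pDsRed Monomer C1-YAP2-S127A mutant is a mammalian expression plasmid built on the Clontech pDsRed Monomer C1 backbone (about 4.7 kb without insert). It is maintained in E. coli as a high-copy plasmid under kanamycin selection, and it carries a neomycin resistance marker so that transfected mammalian cells can be selected with G418. The record does not include a feature table and does not state the promoter or the origins of replication, so those elements cannot be confirmed here beyond what the commercial backbone name implies.

The insert is a 1,467 bp human cDNA for the YAP2 isoform of Yes kinase-associated protein (YAP1, also known as YAP65), cloned by restriction digestion between KpnI at the 5′ end and BamHI at the 3′ end; whether those sites survived cloning is not recorded. In this "C1" configuration the red fluorescent protein supplied by the backbone sits at the N terminus, so the product is a DsRed-Monomer–YAP2 fusion that can be followed by fluorescence microscopy in live or fixed cells. The coding sequence carries a serine 127 to alanine substitution. Serine 127 is well known as a principal Lats kinase phosphorylation site in the Hippo pathway, whose phosphorylation promotes 14-3-3 binding and cytoplasmic retention of YAP, so the alanine mutant cannot be phosphorylated at this position.

The associated study concerned regulation of YAP's apoptotic function by Mst2 and Lats kinases. The construct fits that context as a tool for comparing the subcellular localization and activity of phosphorylation-resistant YAP2 with the wild-type protein.
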