>Addgene plasmid #19058 | pDsRed Monomer C1-YAP2-S127A mutant | addgene partial sequence | sequence record 24955 | DsRed1-C 5'-AGCTGGACATCACCTCCCACAACG-3'
AACGTGGTGGACAGTCGAGCACGCCGAGGCCCGCCACTCCGGCTCCCAGTCCGGACTCAGATCTCGATCT
ACGGTACCTATGGATCCCGGGCAGCAGCCGCCGCCTCAACCGGCCCCCCAGGGCCAAGGGCAGCCGCCTT
CGCAGCCCCCGCAGGGGCAGGGCCCGCCGTCCGGACCCGGGCAACCGGCACCCGCGGCGACCCAGGCGGC
GCCGCAGGCACCCCCCGCCGGGCATCAGATCGTGCACGTCCGCGGGGACTCGGAGACCGACCTGGAGGCG
CTCTTCAACGCCGTCATGAACCCCAAGACGGCCAACGTGCCCCAGACCGTGCCCATGAGGCTCCGGAAGC
TGCCCGACTCCTTCTTCAAGCCGCCGGAGCCCAAATCCCACTCCCGACAGGCCAGTACTGATGCAGGCAC
TGCAGGAGCCCTGACTCCACAGCATGTTCGAGCTCATGCCTCTCCAGCTTCTCTGCAGTTGGGAGCTGTT
TCTCCTGGGACACTGACCCCCACTGGAGTAGTCTCTGGCCCAGCAGCTACACCCACAGCTCAGCATCTTC
GACAGTCTTCTTTTGAGATACCTGATGATGTACCTCTGCCAGCAGGTTGGGAGATGGCAAAGACATCTTC
TGGTCAGAGATACTTCTTAAATCACATCGATCAGACAACAACATGGCAGGACCCCANGAAGGCCATGCTG
TCCCAGATGAACGTCACAGCCCCCACCATTCCACCAGTGCAGCANAATNTGATGAACTCGGNTTCAGGTC
TCTTCNTGATGGNTGGAAAAGCCNTGATTAGGATGGAAAATTTNNTNTTANCNTNAGAACA
